>Addgene plasmid #69193 | LD231 | depositor full sequence | sequence record 128300 | LD231 sequence 7434 bps
CTAAATTGTAAGCGTTAATATTTTGTTAAAATTCGCGTTAAATTTTTGTTAAATCAGCTCATTTTTTAAC
CAATAGGCCGAAATCGGCAAAATCCCTTATAAATCAAAAGAATAGACCGAGATAGGGT
[37 nt withheld, positions 129-165]
AAAGAACGTGGACTCCAACGTCAAAGG
[49 nt withheld, positions 193-241]
T
[91 nt withheld, positions 243-333]
G
[124 nt withheld, positions 335-458]
CCCATTCGCCATTCAGGCTGCGCAACTGTTGGGAAGGGCGATCGGTGCGGGCCTCTTCGCTATTACGCCA
GCTGGCGAAAGGGGGATGTGCTGCAAGGCGATTAAGTTGGGTAACGCCAGGGTTTTCCCAGTCACGACGT
TGTAAAACGACGGCCAGTGAGCGCGCGTAATACGACTCACTATAGGGCGAATTGGAGCTCCACCGCGGGG
TCCAGTGGTTCAAGACGTCGCCTTTACACGGCGAAGATCCCGAGTTCGAACCTCGGTTGGATCAGAATCT
TTTTTATCGTAAAAGATAATAATTTGAAGTACATATCCATAATATAAGGGTGGTCAATATCCAAGATAAA
CGTCGCATTCCCATTTTCTTATTAAGCCGGTAAACATTGCTGAAATCTGCGAACAGGAATGAATGTTACA
GTTACTGTTTATGATAAAAATGTCAAGTACAGATTAGAAGAGAATATCAAAAATAACAAGGGTCCCAGCA
ACGATGATCAACCAGCATACAATAATGAATCAAAGAGCACGGACGGAAGTGATTATGCAATGTTTCCCAC
TAACATTAAGTACATATTTGAGGACAACAATGATGAACTAGTAGATTCAAGTGATGCTGCTTTGACAGCA
GGAATAGATAAGGTCGGAGATGAACTTGAAAATGTCATAATTGTCCAATTGGATGAATCGGGATCTCTTG
AGGATATCACACTAATCAGCGACCAATATGAGCTTTTGTCACATAGGACAAATAGTCTCAGCTTGGAGGA
AAACCAAATGAGAACATTATCATCACATGGTGATGATAAATCTAATGATGAAGAGGAAGAACTTAGCGTT
GACAGTGATAGATTCAGAGTGGACTCGGACATTGAGCTCGATGTAATTTCACAATTTTGCGATCTGTCTC
CTTTTCTTCGCGATTTGAGTTTGAATGACTTAATTAAACTCTACGTCACACAAAATGAACAATTACAAAT
GCTCTCCAATTCCGTAGCTTCGTACGCTGCAGGTCGACGGATCGGTGACGGTGCTGGTTTAATTAACATG
TCTAAAGGTGAAGAATTATTCACTGGTGTTGTCCCAATTTTGGTTGAATTAGATGGTGATGTTAATGGTC
ACAAATTTTCTGTCTCCGGTGAAGGTGAAGGTGATGCTACTTACGGTAAATTGACCTTAAAATTTATTTG
TACTACTGGTAAATTGCCAGTTCCATGGCCAACCTTAGTCACTACTTTAACTTATGGTGTTCAATGTTTT
TCTAGATACCCAGATCATATGAAACAACATGACTTTTTCAAGTCTGCCATGCCAGAAGGTTATGTTCAAG
AAAGAACTATTTTTTTCAAAGATGACGGTAACTACAAGACCAGAGCTGAAGTCAAGTTTGAAGGTGATAC
CTTAGTTAATAGAATCGAATTAAAAGGTATTGATTTTAAAGAAGATGGTAACATTTTAGGTCACAAATTG
GAATACAACTATAACTCTCACAATGTTTACATCATGGCTGACAAACAAAAGAATGGTATCAAAGTTAACT
TCAAAATTAGACACAACATTGAAGATGGTTCTGTTCAATTAGCTGACCATTATCAACAAAATACTCCAAT
TGGTGATGGTCCAGTCTTGTTACCAGACAACCATTACTTATCCACTCAATCTGCCTTATCCAAAGATCCA
AACGAAAAGAGAGACCACATGGTCTTGTTAGAATTTGTTACTGCTGCTGGTATTACCCATGGTATTGATG
AATTGTACAAAATTCCAGTTCCAACGCGTGATCTAGAGAAGCCATTCATGTCTAAAGGTGAAGAATTATT
CACTGGTGTTGTCCCAATTTTGGTTGAATTAGATGGTGATGTTAATGGTCACAAATTTTCTGTCTCCGGT
GAAGGTGAAGGTGATGCTACTTACGGTAAATTGACCTTAAAATTTATTTGTACTACTGGTAAATTGCCAG
TTCCATGGCCAACCTTAGTCACTACTTTAACTTATGGTGTTCAATGTTTTTCTAGATACCCAGATCATAT
GAAACAACATGACTTTTTCAAGTCTGCCATGCCAGAAGGTTATGTTCAAGAAAGAACTATTTTTTTCAAA
GATGACGGTAACTACAAGACCAGAGCTGAAGTCAAGTTTGAAGGTGATACCTTAGTTAATAGAATCGAAT
TAAAAGGTATTGATTTTAAAGAAGATGGTAACATTTTAGGTCACAAATTGGAATACAACTATAACTCTCA
CAATGTTTACATCATGGCTGACAAACAAAAGAATGGTATCAAAGTTAACTTCAAAATTAGACACAACATT
GAAGATGGTTCTGTTCAATTAGCTGACCATTATCAACAAAATACTCCAATTGGTGATGGTCCAGTCTTGT
TACCAGACAACCATTACTTATCCACTCAATCTGCCTTATCCAAAGATCCAAACGAAAAGAGAGACCACAT
GGTCTTGTTAGAATTTGTTACTGCTGCTGGTATTACCCATGGTATGGATGAATTATATAAATAAGGCGCG
CCACTTCTAAATAAGCGAATTTCTTATGATTTATGATTTTTATTATTAAATAAGTTATAAAAAAAATAAG
TGTATACAAATTTTAAAGTGACTCTTAGGTTTTAAAACGAAAATTCTTATTCTTGAGTAACTCTTTCCTG
TAGGTCAGGTTGCTTTCTCAGGTATAGTATGAGGTCGCTCTTATTGACCACACCTCTACCGGCAGATCCG
CTAGGGATAACAGGGTAATATAGATCTGTTTAGCTTGCCTCGTCCCCGCCGGGTCACCCGGCCAGCGACA
TGGAGGCCCAGAATACCCTCCTTGACAGTCTTGACGTGCGCAGCTCAGGGGCATGATGTGACTGTCGCCC
GTACATTTAGCCCATACATCCCCATGTATAATCATTTGCATCCATACATTTTGATGGCCGCACGGCGCGA
AGCAAAAATTACGGCTCCTCGCTGCAGACCTGCGAGCAGGGAAACGCTCCCCTCACAGACGCGTTGAATT
GTCCCCACGCCGCGCCCCTGTAGAGAAATATAAAAGGTTAGGATTTGCCACTGAGGTTCTTCTTTCATAT
ACTTCCTTTTAAAATCTTGCTAGGATACAGTTCTCACATCACATCCGAACATAAACAACCATGACAGTCA
ACACTAAGACCTATAGTGAGAGAGCAGAAACTCATGCCTCACCAGTAGCACAGCGATTATTTCGATTAAT
GGAACTGAAGAAAACCAATTTATGTGCATCAATTGACGTTGATACCACTAAGGAATTCCTTGAATTAATT
GATAAATTAGGTCCTTATGTATGCTTAATCAAGACTCATATTGATATAATCAATGATTTTTCCTATGAAT
CCACTATTGAACCATTATTAGAACTTTCACGTAAACATCAATTTATGATTTTTGAAGATAGAAAATTTGC
TGATATTGGTAATACCGTAAAGAAACAATATATTGGTGGAGTTTATAAAATTAGTAGTTGGGCAGATATT
ACCAATGCTCATGGTGTCACTGGGAATGGAGTGGTTGAAGGATTAAAACAGGGAGCTAAAGAAACCACCA
CCAACCAAGAGCCAAGAGGGTTATTGATGTTAGCTGAATTATCATCAGTGGGATCATTAGCATATGGAGA
ATATTCTCAAAAAACTGTTGAAATTGCTAAATCCGATAAGGAATTTGTTATTGGATTTATTGCCCAACGT
GATATGGGTGGCCAAGAAGAAGGATTTGATTGGCTTATTATGACACCTGGAGTTGGATTAGATGATAAAG
GTGATGGATTAGGACAACAATATAGAACTGTTGATGAAGTTGTTAGCACTGGAACTGATATTATCATTGT
TGGTAGAGGATTGTTTGGTAAAGGAAGAGATCCAGATATTGAAGGTAAAAGGTATAGAAATGCTGGTTGG
AATGCTTATTTGAAAAAGACTGGCCAATTATAATCAGTACTGACAATAAAAAGATTCTTGTTTTCAAGAA
CTTGTCATTTGTATAGTTTTTTTATATTGTAGTTGTTCTATTTTAATCAAATGTTAGCGTGATTTATATT
TTTTTTCGCCTCGACATCATCTGCCCAGATGCGAAGTTAAGTGCGCAGAAAGTAATATCATGCGTCAATC
GTATGTGAATGCTGGTCGCTATACTGCTGTCGATTCGATACTAACGCCGCCATCCAGTGTCGAAAACGAG
CTCGAATTCATCGATGATATCAGATCCACTAGTGGCCTATGCTGAAAGCAAAAATGAAGCCGCATGGATG
AGACTCTCTTAACTTGTTTATGTAGGTATATGTTCTCTATATTTTATGATAATTCTGCAAAATTTGCTGG
CATCGGATTTATTTTGATAGAATAGAATTTTTCAATTTCTCTAAGTTTTGCTAAATCAGCTTTGGTAATG
AAGTTTATAGCCACACCCTTTCTACCAAATCGACCACTTCTACCGATACGATGGATGTAATTTTCTATTA
TTTCTGGTAGGTCATAGTTAATGACTAAAGAAACTTGTTGGACATCAATACCGCGCGCCCAAACATCCGT
CGATATCAGTACACGAGAATGACCTGTTCTAAAATCATTCATTACTTTATCTCTTTCTTCTTGTTTCATA
TCACCATGCATGGAGACTACAGCAAAGTTTGATTGGATTAGCCGCTGAGATAACCAATCTACTTTTTTCT
TGGTGTTACAGAATATCACACATTGTGTAATGGTCAAAGAATCGTATATATCACACAGAGTATCCTCGAG
GGGGGGCCCGGTACCCAGCTTTTGTTCCCTTTAGTGAGGGTTAATTGCGCGCTTGGCGTAATCATGGTCA
TAGCTGTTTCCTGTGTGAAATTGTTATCCGCTCACAATTCCACACAACATACGAGCCGGAAGCATAAAGT
GTAAAGCCTGGGGTGCCTAATGAGTGAGCTAACTCACATTAATTGCGTTGCGCTCACTGCCCGCTTTCCA
GTCGGGAAACCTGTCGTGCCAGCTGCATTAATGAATCGGCCAACGCGCGGGGAGAGGCGGTTTGCGTATT
GGGCGCTCTTCCGCTTCCTCGCTCACTGACTCGCTGCGCTCGGTCGTTCGGCTGCGGCGAGCGGTATCAG
CTCACTCAAAGGCGGTAATACGGTTATCCACAGAATCAGGGGATAACGCAGGAAAGAACATGTGAGCAAA
AGGCCAGCAAAAGGCCAGGAACCGTAAAAAGGCCGCGTTGCTGGCGTTTTTCCATAGGCTCCGCCCCCCT
GACGAGCATCACAAAAATCGACGCTCAAGTCAGAGGTGGCGAAACCCGACAGGACTATAAAGATACCAGG
CGTTTCCCCCTGGAAGCTCCCTCGTGCGCTCTCCTGTTCCGACCCTGCCGCTTACCGGATACCTGTCCGC
CTTTCTCCCTTCGGGAAGCGTGGCGCTTTCTCATAGCTCACGCTGTAGGTATCTCAGTTCGGTGTAGGTC
GTTCGCTCCAAGCTGGGCTGTGTGCACGAACCCCCCGTTCAGCCCGACCGCTGCGCCTTATCCGGTAACT
ATCGTCTTGAGTCCAACCCGGTAAGACACGACTTATCGCCACTGGCAGCAGCCACTGGTAACAGGATTAG
CAGAGCGAGGTATGTAGGCGGTGCTACAGAGTTCTTGAAGTGGTGGCCTAACTACGGCTACACTAGAAGG
ACAGTATTTGGTATCTGCGCTCTGCTGAAGCCAGTTACCTTCGGAAAAAGAGTTGGTAGCTCTTGATCCG
GCAAACAAACCACCGCTGGTAGCGGTGGTTTTTTTGTTTGCAAGCAGCAGATTACGCGCAGAAAAAAAGG
ATCTCAAGAAGATCCTTTGATCTTTTCTACGGGGTCTGACGCTCAGTGGAACGAAAACTCACGTTAAGGG
ATTTTGGTCATGAGATTATCAAAAAGGATCTTCACCTAGATCCTTTTAAATTAAAAATGAAGTTTTAAAT
CAATCTAAAGTATATATGAGTAAACTTGGTCTGACAGTTACCAATGCTTAATCAGTGAGGCACCTATCTC
AGCGATCTGTCTATTTCGTTCATCCATAGTTGCCTGACTCCCCGTCGTGTAGATAACTACGATACGGGAG
GGCTTACCATCTGGCCCCAGTGCTGCAATGATACCGCGAGACCCACGCTCACCGGCTCCAGATTTATCAG
CAATAAACCAGCCAGCCGGAAGGGCCGAGCGCAGAAGTGGTCCTGCAACTTTATCCGCCTCCATCCAGTC
TATTAATTGTTGCCGGGAAGCTAGAGTAAGTAGTTCGCCAGTTAATAGTTTGCGCAACGTTGTTGCCATT
GCTACAGGCATCGTGGTGTCACGCTCGTCGTTTGGTATGGCTTCATTCAGCTCCGGTTCCCAACGATCAA
GGCGAGTTACATGATCCCCCATGTTGTGCAAAAAAGCGGTTAGCTCCTTCGGTCCTCCGATCGTTGTCAG
AAGTAAGTTGGCCGCAGTGTTATCACTCATGGTTATGGCAGCACTGCATAATTCTCTTACTGTCATGCCA
TCCGTAAGATGCTTTTCTGTGACTGGTGAGTACTCAACCAAGTCATTCTGAGAATAGTGTATGCGGCGAC
CGAGTTGCTCTTGCCCGGCGTCAATACGGGATAATACCGCGCCACATAGCAGAACTTTAAAAGTGCTCAT
CATTGGAAAACGTTCTTCGGGGCGAAAACTCTCAAGGATCTTACCGCTGTTGAGATCCAGTTCGATGTAA
CCCACTCGTGCACCCAACTGATCTTCAGCATCTTTTACTTTCACCAGCGTTTCTGGGTGAGCAAAAACAG
GAAGGCAAAATGCCGCAAAAAAGGGAATAAGGGCGACACGGAAATGTTGAATACTCATACTCTTCCTTTT
TCAATATTATTGAAGCATTTATCAGGGTTATTGTCTCATGAGCGGATACATATTTGAATGTATTTAGAAA
AATAAACAAATAGGGGTTCCGCGCACATTTCCCCGAAAAGTGCCAC
Features (pLannotate 1.2.2; 20 found; start..end, strand, type, name):
     30..458     -  rep_origin     f1 ori (sequence partly withheld): f1 bacteriophage origin of replication; arrow indicates direction of (+) strand synthesis
    463..618     -  CDS            lacZα (fragment): LacZα fragment of β-galactosidase; lacZ fragment
    626..644     +  promoter       T7 promoter: promoter for bacteriophage T7 RNA polymerase
    867..1454    +  CDS            ATG31: ATG31_YEAST - Also known as CIS1. Experimental evidence at protein level: Swiss-Prot protein existence level 1. Plays a role in starvation-induced autophagy. Involved in mitophagy. Functions with ATG17 and ATG29 at the preautophagosomal structure (PAS) in order to form normal autophagosomes under starvation conditions. May be involved in microtubule function, such as chromosome segregation and karyogamy. From Saccharomyces cerevisiae (strain ATCC 204508 / S288c) (Baker's yeast).
   1506..2219    +  CDS            GFP (S65T): GFP (S65T) is a basic (constitutively fluorescent) green fluorescent protein published in 1995, derived from Aequorea victoria.
   2256..2969    +  CDS            GFP (S65T): GFP (S65T) is a basic (constitutively fluorescent) green fluorescent protein published in 1995, derived from Aequorea victoria.
   2993..3180    +  terminator     ADH1 terminator: S. cerevisiae ADH1; transcription terminator for the S. cerevisiae alcohol dehydrogenase 1 (ADH1) gene
   3255..3598    +  promoter       TEF promoter: Ashbya gossypii TEF promoter
   3617..4405    +  CDS            URA3: PYRF_YEAST - Experimental evidence at protein level: Swiss-Prot protein existence level 1. From Saccharomyces cerevisiae (strain ATCC 204508 / S288c) (Baker's yeast).
   4417..4614    +  terminator     TEF terminator: Ashbya gossypii TEF terminator
   4775..5212    -  CDS            FAL1 (fragment): FAL1_YEAST - Experimental evidence at protein level: Swiss-Prot protein existence level 1. ATP-dependent RNA helicase involved in 40S ribosomal subunit biogenesis. Required for the processing and cleavage of 35S pre-rRNA at sites A0, A1, and A2, leading to mature 18S rRNA. From Saccharomyces cerevisiae (strain ATCC 204508 / S288c) (Baker's yeast).
   5212..5233    +  misc_feature   MCS (fragment): pBluescript multiple cloning site
   5246..5264    -  promoter       T3 promoter: promoter for bacteriophage T3 RNA polymerase
   5309..5325    -  protein_bind   lac operator: The lac repressor binds to the lac operator to inhibit transcription in E. coli. This inhibition can be relieved by adding lactose or isopropyl-β-D-thiogalactopyranoside (IPTG). lac repressor encoded by lacI
   5333..5363    -  promoter       lac promoter: promoter for the E. coli lac operon
   5378..5399    -  protein_bind   CAP binding site: CAP binding activates transcription in the presence of cAMP. E. coli catabolite activator protein
   5412..5504    -  CDS            lacI (fragment): lac repressor; lacI; The lac repressor binds to the lac operator to inhibit transcription in E. coli. This inhibition can be relieved by adding lactose or isopropyl-β-D-thiogalactopyranoside (IPTG).
   5687..6275    -  rep_origin     ori: high-copy-number ColE1/pMB1/pBR322/pUC origin of replication
   6446..7306    -  CDS            AmpR: β-lactamase; bla; confers resistance to ampicillin, carbenicillin, and related antibiotics
   7307..7411    -  promoter       AmpR promoter: bla
