[The description below was written by a language model from this plasmid's Addgene catalogue record and pLannotate feature annotations shown in this document.]
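Description:
LD231 is a yeast integration plasmid built on the Bluescript II SK+ backbone, designed to tag the Saccharomyces cerevisiae autophagy protein Atg31 at its C terminus with two tandem copies of GFP. In E. coli it is maintained as a high-copy plasmid through the ColE1/pUC-type origin and selected with ampicillin via the AmpR (β-lactamase) gene. The backbone also carries the f1 phage origin, remnants of the lacZα/lac promoter region, and flanking T7 and T3 promoters. No yeast replication origin or centromere is annotated, consistent with a construct meant to integrate into the genome rather than replicate episomally.

The roughly 4.4 kb insert, cloned between SacII and XhoI, begins about 200 bp upstream of the annotated ATG31 coding sequence. No promoter is annotated in that stretch, and the record does not say what drives the fusion. ATG31 is followed by two consecutive GFP reading frames (catalogued as 2xEGFP, annotated by similarity as GFP S65T) and the ADH1 terminator. Downstream lies a selection cassette in which the Ashbya gossypii TEF promoter and terminator flank a URA3 gene. The catalogue identifies this as Candida albicans URA3, although the automated annotation matched it to the S. cerevisiae orthologue. URA3 allows selection of transformants by uracil prototrophy in ura3 strains. A fragment of FAL1 follows the marker and presumably represents genomic sequence downstream of ATG31, so that the ATG31 and FAL1 segments could serve as homology arms for targeting the cassette to the native locus. The record does not spell out the integration strategy. The plasmid belongs to a fluorescent tool set for yeast Atg proteins. The doubled GFP is presumably intended to give a brighter signal for imaging Atg31, which acts with Atg17 and Atg29 at the preautophagosomal structure.
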