Addgene plasmid #69193: LD231
Purpose: Integration of 2GFP tag at Atg31 C terminus, use auxotrophic marker URA3(Candida albicans)
Depositing lab: Zhiping Xie. Depositing organization: Shanghai Jiao Tong University. Publication: A fluorescent tool set for yeast Atg proteins. Li D, Song JZ, Shan MH, Li SP, Liu W, Li H, Zhu J, Wang Y, Lin J, Xie Z. Autophagy. 2015;11(6):954-60. doi: 10.1080/15548627.2015.1040971. PubMed 25998947.
Backbone
  Vector backbone: Bluescript II SK+
  Vector type: Yeast Expression
Growth in bacteria
  Bacterial resistance: Ampicillin, 100 μg/mL
  Growth temperature: 37°C
  Growth strain: DH5alpha
  Copy number: High Copy
Gene/Insert
  Gene/Insert name: Atg31-2EGFP
  Species: S. cerevisiae (budding yeast)
  Insert size (bp): 4400
  Tag / fusion protein: 2xEGFP (C terminal on insert)
  Cloning method: Restriction Enzyme; 5′ cloning site SacII (not destroyed); 3′ cloning site XhoI (not destroyed)
  Sequencing primers: 5′ T7; 3′ SP6
Terms and licenses: Academic/Nonprofit Terms; Industry Terms: Not Available to Industry
How to cite: LD231 was a gift from Zhiping Xie (Addgene plasmid # 69193 ; http://n2t.net/addgene:69193 ; RRID:Addgene_69193)
