>Addgene plasmid #69193 | LD231 | addgene partial sequence | sequence record 124509 | T7 5'-TAATACGACTCACTATAGGG-3'
GGGTCCAGTGGTTCAAGACGTCGCCTTTACACGGCGAAGATCCCGAGTTCGAACCTCGGTTGGATCAGAA
TCTTTTTTATCGTAAAAGATAATAATTTGAAGTACATATCCATAATATAAGGGTGGTCAATATCCAAGAT
AAACGTCGCATTCCCATTTTCTTATTAAGCCGGTAAACATTGCTGAAATCTGCGAACAGGAATGAATGTT
ACAGTTACTGTTTATGATAAAAATGTCAAGTACAGATTAGAAGAGAATATCAAAAATAACAAGGGTCCCA
GCAACGATGATCAACCAGCATACAATAATGAATCAAAGAGCACGGACGGAAGTGATTATGCAATGTTTCC
CACTAACATTAAGTACATATTTGAGGACAACAATGATGAACTAGTAGATTCAAGTGATGCTGCTTTGACA
GCAGGAATAGATAAGGTCGGAGATGAACTTGAAAATGTCATAATTGTCCAATTGGATGAATCGGGATCTC
TTGAGGATATCACACTAATCAGCGACCAATATGAGCTTTTGTCACATAGGACAAATAGTCTCAGCTTGGA
GGAAAACCAAATGAGAACATTATCATCACATGGTGATGATAAATCTAATGATGAAGAGGAAGAACTTAGC
GTTGACAGTGATAGATTCAGAGTGGACTCGGACATTGAGCTCGATGTAATTTCACAATTTTGCGATCTGT
CTCCTTTTCTTCGCGATTTGAGTTTGAATGACTTAATTAAACTCTACGTCACACAAAATGAACAATTACA
AATGCTCTCCAATTCCGTAGCTTCGTACGCTGCAGGTCGACGGATCGGTGACGGTGCTGGTTTAATTAAC
ATGTCTAAAGGTGAAGAATTATTCACTGGTGTTGTCCCAATTTTGGTTGAATTAGATGGTGATGTTAATG
GTCACAAATTTTCTGTCTCCGGTGAAGGTGAAGGTGATGCTACTTACGGTAAATTGACCTTAAAATTTAT
TTGTACTACTGGTAAATTGCCAGTTCCATGGCCAACCTTAGTCACTACTTTAACTTATGGTGTTCAATGT
TTTT
