>Addgene plasmid #69193 | LD231 | addgene partial sequence | sequence record 124510 | pHybLex_rev 5'-GAGTCACTTTAAAATTTGTATACAC-3'
TTTTTATAACTTATTTAATAATAAAAATCATAAATCATAAGAAATTCGCTTATTTAGAAGTGGCGCGCCT
TATTTATATAATTCATCCATACCATGGGTAATACCAGCAGCAGTAACAAATTCTAACAAGACCATGTGGT
CTCTCTTTTCGTTTGGATCTTTGGATAAGGCAGATTGAGTGGATAAGTAATGGTTGTCTGGTAACAAGAC
TGGACCATCACCAATTGGAGTATTTTGTTGATAATGGTCAGCTAATTGAACAGAACCATCTTCAATGTTG
TGTCTAATTTTGAAGTTAACTTTGATACCATTCTTTTGTTTGTCAGCCATGATGTAAACATTGTGAGAGT
TATAGTTGTATTCCAATTTGTGACCTAAAATGTTACCATCTTCTTTAAAATCAATACCTTTTAATTCGAT
TCTATTAACTAAGGTATCACCTTCAAACTTGACTTCAGCTCTGGTCTTGTAGTTACCGTCATCTTTGAAA
AAAATAGTTCTTTCTTGAACATAACCTTCTGGCATGGCAGACTTGAAAAAGTCATGTTGTTTCATATGAT
CTGGGTATCTAGAAAAACATTGAACACCATAAGTTAAAGTAGTGACTAAGGTTGGCCATGGAACTGGCAA
TTTACCAGTAGTACAAATAAATTTTAAGGTCAATTTACCGTAAGTAGCATCACCTTCACCTTCACCGGAG
ACAGAAAATTTGTGACCATTAACATCACCATCTAATTCAACCAAAATTGGGACAACACCAGTGAATAATT
CTTCACCTTTAGACATGAATGGCTTCTCTAGATCACGCGTTGGAACTGGAATTTTGTACAATTCATCAAT
ACCATGGGTAATACCAGCAGCAGTAACAAATTCTAACAAGACCATGTGGTCTCTCTTTTCGTTTGGATCT
TTGGATAAGGCAGATTGAGTGGATAA
